Addgene plasmid #203054: Salsa-BC213-P3B9
Purpose: Expression of barcoded reporter plasmid for PRESTO-Salsa; EGFP/BC213
Depositing lab: Noah Palm. Depositing organization: Yale University. Publication: Highly multiplexed bioactivity screening reveals human and microbiota metabolome-GPCRome interactions. Chen H, Rosen CE, Gonzalez-Hernandez JA, Song D, Potempa J, Ring AM, Palm NW. Cell. 2023 Jul 6;186(14):3095-3110.e19. doi: 10.1016/j.cell.2023.05.024. Epub 2023 Jun 14. PubMed 37321219.
Backbone
  Vector backbone: pCER206
  Vector type: Mammalian Expression
Growth in bacteria
  Bacterial resistance: Ampicillin, 100 μg/mL
  Growth temperature: 37°C
  Growth strain: DH5alpha
  Copy number: High Copy
Gene/Insert
  Gene/Insert name: EGFP/BC213
  Species: Synthetic
  Insert size (bp): 730
  Promoter: Tet Response Element (TRE)
  Cloning method: Restriction Enzyme; 5′ cloning site BsrGI (not destroyed); 3′ cloning site HindIII (not destroyed)
  Sequencing primers: 5′ Custom primer (GAAGCGCGATCACATGG)
Terms and licenses: Academic/Nonprofit Terms; Industry Terms: Not Available to Industry
How to cite: Salsa-BC213-P3B9 was a gift from Noah Palm (Addgene plasmid # 203054 ; http://n2t.net/addgene:203054 ; RRID:Addgene_203054)
