[The description below was written by a language model from this plasmid's Addgene catalogue record and pLannotate feature annotations shown in this document.]
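Description:
Salsa-BC213-P3B9 is a 5.1 kb mammalian expression plasmid built on the pCER206 backbone. It is one member of a set of barcoded reporter plasmids for PRESTO-Salsa, a highly multiplexed screening approach for GPCR bioactivity. It is propagated in E. coli as a high-copy plasmid through a ColE1/pUC-type origin and is selected with ampicillin via the bla (AmpR) gene and its native promoter. No mammalian selection marker is annotated. The short hits to lacI, SV40 large T antigen and an aminoglycoside phosphotransferase are partial fragments that look like backbone remnants rather than functional genes.

The payload is a synthetic insert of about 730 bp, catalogued as EGFP/BC213 and cloned between retained BsrGI and HindIII sites. It is under the control of a tetracycline response element. The feature table shows a tetO array flanked on both sides by minimal promoter elements, which suggests a bidirectional Tet-responsive arrangement. In the forward direction, a TRE3G-type promoter fragment drives the mammalian codon-optimised EGFP coding sequence, followed by an SV40 polyadenylation signal annotated on the opposite strand. In the reverse direction, a minimal CMV promoter faces a cloning-site fragment, a rabbit β-globin intron with adjacent β-globin exon sequence, and a β-globin poly(A) signal. No complete coding sequence is annotated in this second arm.

The BC213 barcode is not annotated as a separate feature. The cloning sites and insert size suggest it lies just downstream of EGFP, but the record does not state its exact position. In use, a tetracycline-controlled transactivator would presumably induce a barcoded EGFP transcript. The record does not describe how that transactivator is supplied or how it is coupled to receptor activation. The unique barcode would then allow the output of this reporter to be distinguished from others in a pooled assay.
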