Features (pLannotate 1.2.2; 17 found; start..end, strand, type, name):
      2..55      +  CDS            lacI (fragment): lac repressor; lacI; The lac repressor binds to the lac operator to inhibit transcription in E. coli. This inhibition can be relieved by adding lactose or isopropyl-β-D-thiogalactopyranoside (IPTG).
    388..443     -  polyA_signal   β-globin poly(A) signal: rabbit β-globin polyadenylation signal (Gil and Proudfoot, 1987)
    518..640     -  CDS            HBB: HBB_COLGU - Experimental evidence at transcript level: Swiss-Prot protein existence level 2. Involved in oxygen transport from the lung to the various peripheral tissues. From Colobus guereza (Mantled guereza) (Eastern black-and-white colobus monkey).
    644..1216    -  intron         β-globin intron: intron from rabbit β-globin gene
   1312..1343    -  misc_feature   MCS (fragment): pUC18/19 multiple cloning site
   1437..1475    -  promoter       minimal CMV promoter: human cytomegalovirus (CMV) immediate early promoter
   1493..1708    -  protein_bind   tetracycline response element (fragment): contains seven copies of the tetracycline operator tetO tetracycline repressor TetR
   1708..1753    +  promoter       TRE3GV promoter (fragment): 3rd-generation Tet-responsive promoter that can be activated by binding of Tet-On® 3G, optimized for retroviral and lentiviral vectors
   1829..1856    +  misc_feature   MCS (fragment): pBluescript multiple cloning site
   1861..2580    +  CDS            EGFP: the original enhanced GFP (Yang et al., 1996) mammalian codon-optimized
   2588..2613    +  misc_feature   MCS (fragment): pBluescript multiple cloning site
   2627..2761    -  polyA_signal   SV40 poly(A) signal: SV40 polyadenylation signal
   2784..2867    -  CDS            large T antigen (fragment): large T antigen from SV40 (simian virus 40)
   2861..3091    -  CDS            str (fragment): STR_KLEPN - Protein inferred from homology: Swiss-Prot protein existence level 3. The aminoglycoside phosphotransferases achieve inactivation of their antibiotic substrates by phosphorylation. From Klebsiella pneumoniae.
   3210..3314    +  promoter       AmpR promoter: bla
   3315..4175    +  CDS            AmpR: β-lactamase; bla; confers resistance to ampicillin, carbenicillin, and related antibiotics
   4346..4934    +  rep_origin     ori: high-copy-number ColE1/pMB1/pBR322/pUC origin of replication
>Addgene plasmid #203054 | Salsa-BC213-P3B9 | addgene full sequence | sequence record 421402 | Addgene NGS Result
AGCGCCCAATACGCAAACCGCCTCTCCCCGCGCGTTGGCCGATTCATTAATGCAGTCGAGGGATCTCCAT
AAGAGAAGAGGGACAGCTATGACTGGGAGTAGTCAGGAGAGGAGGAAAAATCTGGCTAGTAAAACATGTA
AGGAAAATTTTAGGGATGTTAAAGAAAAAAATAACACAAAACAAAATATAAAAAAAATCTAACCTCAAGT
CAAGGCTTTTCTATGGAATAAGGAATGGACAGCAGGGGGCTGTTTCATATACTGATGACCTCTTTATAGC
CAACCTTTGTTCATGGCAGCCAGCATATGGGCATATGTTGCCAAACTCTAAACCAAATACTCATTCTGAT
GTTTTAAATGATTTGCCCTCCCATATGTCCTTCCGAGTGAGAGACACAAAAAATTCCAACACACTATTGC
AATGAAAATAAATTTCCTTTATTAGCCAGAAGTCAGATGCTCAAGGGGCTTCATGATGTCCCCATAATTT
TTGGCAGAGGGAAAAAGATCGATCTCAGTGGTATTTGTGAGCCAGGGCATTGGCCACACCAGCCACCACC
TTCTGATAGGCAGCCTGCACCTGAGGAGTGAATTCTTTGCCAAAATGATGAGACAGCACAACAACCAGCA
CGTTGCCCAGGAGCTGTAGGAAAGAGAAGAAGGCATGAACATGGTTAGCAGAGGGGCCCGGTTTGGACTC
AGAGTATTTTATCCTCATCTCAAACAGTGTATATCATTGTAACCATAAAGAGAAAGGCAGGATGATGACC
AGGGTGTAGTTGTTTCTACCAATAAGAATATTTCCACGCCAGCCAGAATTTATATGCAGAAATATTCTAC
CTTATCATTTAATTATAACAATTGTTCTCTAAAACTGTGCTGAAGTACAATATAATATACCCTGATTGCC
TTGAAAAAAAAGTGATTAGAGAAAGTACTTACAATCTGACAAATAAACAAAAGTGAATTTAAAAATTCGT
TACAAATGCAAGCTAAAGTTTAACGAAAAAGTTACAGAAAATGAAAAGAAAATAAGAGGAGACAATGGTT
GTCAACAGAGTAGAAAGTGAAAGAAACAAAATTATCATGAGGGTCCATGGTGATACAAGGGACATCTTCC
CATTCTAAACAACACCCTGAAAACTTTGCCCCCTCCATATAACATGAATTTTACAATAGCGAAAAAGAAA
GAACAATCAAGGGTCCCCAAACTCACCCTGAAGTTCTCAGCTCTAGAGATATCGTCGAGGCCGCGCTAGC
GTTTAAACTGTCGACCTTAATTAAGAGATCTGCTCGAGGCGCGTCAGCTGACTAGAGGATCCCCGGGTAC
CGAGCTCGAATTCGGGGCCGCGGAGGCTGGATCGGTCCCGGTGTCTTCTATGGAGGTCAAAACAGCGTGG
ATGGCGTCTCCAGGCGATCTGACGGTTCACTAAACGAGCTCTGCTTATATAGGCCTCCCACCGTACACGC
CTACCTCGACCCGGGTACCGAGCTCGACTTTCACTTTTCTCTATCACTGATAGGGAGTGGTAAACTCGAC
TTTCACTTTTCTCTATCACTGATAGGGAGTGGTAAACTCGACTTTCACTTTTCTCTATCACTGATAGGGA
GTGGTAAACTCGACTTTCACTTTTCTCTATCACTGATAGGGAGTGGTAAACTCGACTTTCACTTTTCTCT
ATCACTGATAGGGAGTGGTAAACTCGACCTATATAAGCAGAGCTCGTTTAGTGAACCGTCAGATCGCCTG
GAGACGCCATCCACGCTGTTTTGACCTCCATAGAAGACACCGGGACCGATCCAGCCTCCGCGGCCCCGAA
TTCCTGCAGCGGCCGCTCTAGAACTAGTGGATCCCCGCGGATGGTGAGCAAGGGCGAGGAGCTGTTCACC
GGGGTGGTGCCCATCCTGGTCGAGCTGGACGGCGACGTAAACGGCCACAAGTTCAGCGTGTCCGGCGAGG
GCGAGGGCGATGCCACCTACGGCAAGCTGACCCTGAAGTTCATCTGCACCACCGGCAAGCTGCCCGTGCC
CTGGCCCACCCTCGTGACCACCCTGACCTACGGCGTGCAGTGCTTCAGCCGCTACCCCGACCACATGAAG
CAGCACGACTTCTTCAAGTCCGCCATGCCCGAAGGCTACGTCCAGGAGCGCACCATCTTCTTCAAGGACG
ACGGCAACTACAAGACCCGCGCCGAGGTGAAGTTCGAGGGCGACACCCTGGTGAACCGCATCGAGCTGAA
GGGCATCGACTTCAAGGAGGACGGCAACATCCTGGGGCACAAGCTGGAGTACAACTACAACAGCCACAAC
GTCTATATCATGGCCGACAAGCAGAAGAACGGCATCAAGGTGAACTTCAAGATCCGCCACAACATCGAGG
ACGGCAGCGTGCAGCTCGCCGACCACTACCAGCAGAACACCCCCATCGGCGACGGCCCCGTGCTGCTGCC
CGACAACCACTACCTGAGCACCCAGTCCGCCCTGAGCAAAGACCCCAACGAGAAGCGCGATCACATGGTC
CTGCTGGAGTTCGTGACCGCCGCCGGGATCACTCTCGGCATGGACGAGCTGTACAAGTAACGCCGTACAG
GAATTCGATATCAAGCTTGTCGACCTAGTTCTAGAGGATCCAGACATGATAAGATACATTGATGAGTTTG
GACAAACCACAACTAGAATGCAGTGAAAAAAATGCTTTATTTGTGAAATTTGTGATGCTATTGCTTTATT
TGTAACCATTATAAGCTGCAATAAACAAGTTAACAACAACAATTGCATTCATTTTATGTTTCAGGTTCAG
GGGGAGGTGTGGGAGGTTTTTTAAAGCAAGTAAAACCTCTACAAATGTGGTATGGCTGATTATGATCCTG
CAAGCCTCGTCGTCCTGGCCGGACCACGCTATCTGTGCAAGGTCCCCGGCCCCGGACGCGCGCTCCATGA
GCAGAGCGCCCGCCGCCGAGGCGAAGACTCGGGCGGCGCCCTGCCCGTCCCACCAGGTCAACAGGCGGTA
ACCGGCCTCTTCATCGGGAATGCGCGCGACCTTCAGCATCGCCGGCATGTCCCCCTGGCGGACGGGAAGT
ATCCAGCTCGACCAAGCTGGCCGCGTCGAGTGAAGACGAAAGGGCCTCGTGATACGCCTATTTTTATAGG
TTAATGTCATGATAATAATGGTTTCTTAGACGTCAGGTGGCACTTTTCGGGGAAATGTGCGCGGAACCCC
TATTTGTTTATTTTTCTAAATACATTCAAATATGTATCCGCTCATGAGACAATAACCCTGATAAATGCTT
CAATAATATTGAAAAAGGAAGAGTATGAGTATTCAACATTTCCGTGTCGCCCTTATTCCCTTTTTTGCGG
CATTTTGCCTTCCTGTTTTTGCTCACCCAGAAACGCTGGTGAAAGTAAAAGATGCTGAAGATCAGTTGGG
TGCACGAGTGGGTTACATCGAACTGGATCTCAACAGCGGTAAGATCCTTGAGAGTTTTCGCCCCGAAGAA
CGTTTTCCAATGATGAGCACTTTTAAAGTTCTGCTATGTGGCGCGGTATTATCCCGTGTTGACGCCGGGC
AAGAGCAACTCGGTCGCCGCATACACTATTCTCAGAATGACTTGGTTGAGTACTCACCAGTCACAGAAAA
GCATCTTACGGATGGCATGACAGTAAGAGAATTATGCAGTGCTGCCATAACCATGAGTGATAACACTGCG
GCCAACTTACTTCTGACAACGATCGGAGGACCGAAGGAGCTAACCGCTTTTTTGCACAACATGGGGGATC
ATGTAACTCGCCTTGATCGTTGGGAACCGGAGCTGAATGAAGCCATACCAAACGACGAGCGTGACACCAC
GATGCCTGTAGCAATGGCAACAACGTTGCGCAAACTATTAACTGGCGAACTACTTACTCTAGCTTCCCGG
CAACAATTAATAGACTGGATGGAGGCGGATAAAGTTGCAGGACCACTTCTGCGCTCGGCCCTTCCGGCTG
GCTGGTTTATTGCTGATAAATCTGGAGCCGGTGAGCGTGGGTCTCGCGGTATCATTGCAGCACTGGGGCC
AGATGGTAAGCCCTCCCGTATCGTAGTTATCTACACGACGGGGAGTCAGGCAACTATGGATGAACGAAAT
AGACAGATCGCTGAGATAGGTGCCTCACTGATTAAGCATTGGTAACTGTCAGACCAAGTTTACTCATATA
TACTTTAGATTGATTTAAAACTTCATTTTTAATTTAAAAGGATCTAGGTGAAGATCCTTTTTGATAATCT
CATGACCAAAATCCCTTAACGTGAGTTTTCGTTCCACTGAGCGTCAGACCCCGTAGAAAAGATCAAAGGA
TCTTCTTGAGATCCTTTTTTTCTGCGCGTAATCTGCTGCTTGCAAACAAAAAAACCACCGCTACCAGCGG
TGGTTTGTTTGCCGGATCAAGAGCTACCAACTCTTTTTCCGAAGGTAACTGGCTTCAGCAGAGCGCAGAT
ACCAAATACTGTTCTTCTAGTGTAGCCGTAGTTAGGCCACCACTTCAAGAACTCTGTAGCACCGCCTACA
TACCTCGCTCTGCTAATCCTGTTACCAGTGGCTGCTGCCAGTGGCGATAAGTCGTGTCTTACCGGGTTGG
ACTCAAGACGATAGTTACCGGATAAGGCGCAGCGGTCGGGCTGAACGGGGGGTTCGTGCACACAGCCCAG
CTTGGAGCGAACGACCTACACCGAACTGAGATACCTACAGCGTGAGCTATGAGAAAGCGCCACGCTTCCC
GAAGGGAGAAAGGCGGACAGGTATCCGGTAAGCGGCAGGGTCGGAACAGGAGAGCGCACGAGGGAGCTTC
CAGGGGGAAACGCCTGGTATCTTTATAGTCCTGTCGGGTTTCGCCACCTCTGACTTGAGCGTCGATTTTT
GTGATGCTCGTCAGGGGGGCGGAGCCTATGGAAAAACGCCAGCAACGCGGCCTTTTTACGGTTCCTGGCC
TTTTGCTGGCCTTTTGCTCACATGTTCTTTCCTGCGTTATCCCCTGATTCTGTGGATAACCGTATTACCG
CCTTTGAGTGAGCTGATACCGCTCGCCGCAGCCGAACGACCGAGCGCAGCGAGTCAGTGAGCGAGGAAGC
GGAAG
