>Addgene plasmid #203054 | Salsa-BC213-P3B9 | depositor partial sequence | sequence record 393927 | BC213
CGCCGTACAG
